>Addgene plasmid #231413 | pSEVA26_sgRNA-A0_M13ps | addgene full sequence | sequence record 461753 | Addgene NGS Result
TCTAGGGCGGCGGATTTGTCCTACTCAGGAGAGCGTTCACCGACAAACAACAGATAAAACGAAAGGCCCA
GTCTTTCGACTGAGCCTTTCGTTTTATTTGATGCCTTTAATTAAAGCGGATAACAATTTCACACAGGAGG
CCGCCTAGGCCGCGGCCGCGCGAATTCTTGACAGCTAGCTCAGTCCTAGGTATAATGCTAGCAGAGACCA
CTTTCGGTCTCTGTTTTAGAGCTAGAAATAGCAAGTTAAAATAAGGCTAGTCCGTTATCAACTTGAAAAA
GTGGCACCGAGTCGGTGCTTTTCTGCAGGCATGCAAGCTTGCGGCCGCGTCGTGACTGGGAAAACCCTGG
CGACTAGTCTTGGACTCCTGTTGATAGATCCAGTAATGACCTCAGAACTCCATCTGGATTTGTTCAGAAC
GCTCGGTTGCCGCCGGGCGTTTTTTATTGGTGAGAATCCAGGGGTCCCCAATAATTACGATTTAAATTTG
TGTCTCAAAATCTCTGATGTTACATTGCACAAGATAAAAATATATCATCATGAACAATAAAACTGTCTGC
TTACATAAACAGTAATACAAGGGGTGTTATGAGCCATATTCAGCGTGAAACGAGCTGTAGCCGTCCGCGT
CTGAACAGCAACATGGATGCGGATCTGTATGGCTATAAATGGGCGCGTGATAACGTGGGTCAGAGCGGCG
CGACCATTTATCGTCTGTATGGCAAACCGGATGCGCCGGAACTGTTTCTGAAACATGGCAAAGGCAGCGT
GGCGAACGATGTGACCGATGAAATGGTGCGTCTGAACTGGCTGACCGAATTTATGCCGCTGCCGACCATT
AAACATTTTATTCGCACCCCGGATGATGCGTGGCTGCTGACCACCGCGATTCCGGGCAAAACCGCGTTTC
AGGTGCTGGAAGAATATCCGGATAGCGGCGAAAACATTGTGGATGCGCTGGCCGTGTTTCTGCGTCGTCT
GCATAGCATTCCGGTGTGCAACTGCCCGTTTAACAGCGATCGTGTGTTTCGTCTGGCCCAGGCGCAGAGC
CGTATGAACAACGGCCTGGTGGATGCGAGCGATTTTGATGATGAACGTAACGGCTGGCCGGTGGAACAGG
TGTGGAAAGAAATGCATAAACTGCTGCCGTTTAGCCCGGATAGCGTGGTGACCCACGGCGATTTTAGCCT
GGATAACCTGATTTTCGATGAAGGCAAACTGATTGGCTGCATTGATGTGGGCCGTGTGGGCATTGCGGAT
CGTTATCAGGATCTGGCCATTCTGTGGAACTGCCTGGGCGAATTTAGCCCGAGCCTGCAAAAACGTCTGT
TTCAGAAATATGGCATTGATAATCCGGATATGAACAAACTGCAATTTCATCTGATGCTGGATGAATTTTT
CTAATAATTAATTGGACCGCGGTCCGCGCGTTGTCCTTTTCCGCTGCATAACCCTGCTTCGGGGTCATTA
TAGCGATTTTTTCGGTATATCCATCCTTTTTCGCACGATATACAGGATTTTGCCAAAGGGTTCGTGTAGA
CTTTCCTTGGTGTATCCAACGGCGTCAGCCGGGCAGGATAGGTGAAGTAGGCCCACCCGCGAGCGGGTGT
TCCTTCTTCACTGTCCCTTATTCGCACCTGGCGGTGCTCAACGGGAATCCTGCTCTGCGAGGCTGGCCGT
AGGCCGGCCCTAGAAATATTTTATCTGATTAATAAGATGATCTTCTTGAGATCGTTTTGGTCTGCGCGTA
ATCTCTTGCTCTGAAAACGAAAAAACCGCCTTGCAGGGCGGTTTTTCGAAGGTTCTCTGAGCTACCAACT
CTTTGAACCGAGGTAACTGGCTTGGAGGAGCGCAGTCACCAAAACTTGTCCTTTCAGTTTAGCCTTAACC
GGCGCATGACTTCAAGACTAACTCCTCTAAATCAATTACCAGTGGCTGCTGCCAGTGGTGCTTTTGCATG
TCTTTCCGGGTTGGACTCAAGACGATAGTTACCGGATAAGGCGCAGCGGTCGGACTGAACGGGGGGTTCG
TGCATACAGTCCAGCTTGGAGCGAACTGCCTACCCGGAACTGAGTGTCAGGCGTGGAATGAGACAAACGC
GGCCATAACAGCGGAATGACACCGGTAAACCGAAAGGCAGGAACAGGAGAGCGCACGAGGGAGCCGCCAG
GGGGAAACGCCTGGTATCTTTATAGTCCTGTCGGGTTTCGCCACCACTGATTTGAGCGTCAGATTTCGTG
ATGCTTGTCAGGGGGGCGGAGCCTATGGAAAAACGGCTTTGCCGCGGCCCTCTCACTTCCCTGTTAAGTA
TCTTCCTGGCATCTTCCAGGAAATCTCCGCCCCGTTCGTAAGCCATTTCCGCTCGCCGCAGTCGAACGAC
CGAGCGTAGCGAGTCAGTGAGCGAGGAAGCGGAATATATCCGGCGCGAGATTGATT
[38 nt withheld, positions 2437-2474]
A
[37 nt withheld, positions 2476-2512]
ATTTTGTTAAAATTCGCGTTAAATTTTTGTTAAATCAGCTCATTTTTTAACCAATAGGCCGAAATCGGCA
AAATCCCTTATAAATCAAAAGAATAGCCCGAGATAGGGT
[37 nt withheld, positions 2622-2658]
AAAGAACGTGGACTCCAACGTCAAAGG
[137 nt withheld, positions 2686-2822]
G
[125 nt withheld, positions 2824-2948]
AAAGGATCTAGGTGAAGATCCTTTTTGATAATCTCATGACCAAAATCCCTTAACGTGAGTTTTCGTTCCA
CTGAGGCGCGCCCAGCTG
Features (pLannotate 1.2.2; 11 found; start..end, strand, type, name):
     14..100     -  terminator     rrnB T1 terminator: Escherichia coli rrnB; transcription terminator T1 from the E. coli rrnB gene
    168..202     +  promoter       J23119 promoter: bacterial promoter (Registry of Standard Biological Parts BBa J23119)
    223..298     +  misc_RNA       gRNA scaffold: guide RNA scaffold for the Streptococcus pyogenes CRISPR/Cas9 system
    303..320     +  misc_feature   MCS (fragment): pUC18/19 multiple cloning site
    328..352     +  CDS            lacZα (fragment): LacZα fragment of β-galactosidase; lacZ fragment
    363..457     +  terminator     lambda t0 terminator: transcription terminator from phage lambda
    589..1401    +  CDS            aphA1: KKA1_ECOLX - Also known as nptI. Protein inferred from homology: Swiss-Prot protein existence level 3. Resistance to kanamycin and structurally-related aminoglycosides, including amikacin. From Escherichia coli.
   1571..1679    +  oriT           oriT: incP origin of transfer
   1726..2271    +  rep_origin     p15A ori: Plasmids containing the medium-copy-number p15A origin of replication can be propagated in E. coli cells that contain a second plasmid with the ColE1 origin.
   2359..2414    +  rep_origin     RSF ori (fragment): Plasmids containing the RSF 1030 origin of replication can be propagated in E. coli cells that contain additional plasmids with compatible origins.
   2438..2947    -  rep_origin     M13 ori (sequence partly withheld): M13 bacteriophage origin of replication; arrow indicates direction of (+) strand synthesis
