[The description below was written by a language model from this plasmid's Addgene catalogue record and pLannotate feature annotations shown in this document.]
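Description:
pSEVA26_sgRNA-A0_M13ps is a small (about 3 kb) bacterial phagemid built on the modular pSEVA261 backbone and classed as a synthetic biology vector. It replicates in E. coli from a p15A origin, which the record lists as low copy and which is compatible with ColE1-type plasmids, so it can coexist with other plasmids in the same cell. Selection is by kanamycin resistance, conferred by the aphA1 (nptI) aminoglycoside phosphotransferase gene. The backbone also carries an incP oriT, which in principle allows conjugative mobilisation when transfer functions are supplied in trans. A short annotated RSF ori fragment is probably a homology hit rather than a second functional origin.

The payload is a single guide RNA expression unit. The strong constitutive J23119 promoter sits directly upstream of a 20-nt spacer position and the Streptococcus pyogenes Cas9 gRNA scaffold. The cargo region is flanked by the rrnB T1 and lambda t0 terminators, which insulate it from the rest of the plasmid; small MCS and lacZα fragments downstream of the scaffold are cloning remnants. In this version, the "A0" spacer is a non-targeting dummy sequence containing a BsaI Golden Gate site, so the plasmid serves as an entry vector for inserting custom spacers and potentially as a dummy-guide reference construct. The M13 origin supplies the packaging signal, allowing the plasmid to be replicated as single-stranded DNA and packaged into M13 particles when phage functions are provided by a helper. Secreted particles can then deliver the sgRNA to recipient cells. According to the associated publication title, this supports phage-mediated intercellular CRISPRi for biocomputation in bacterial consortia. No Cas9 or dCas9 gene is annotated on this plasmid, so it would have to be supplied separately.
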