Addgene plasmid #231413: pSEVA26_sgRNA-A0_M13ps
Purpose: M13 phagemid constitutively expressing sgRNA-A0. sgRNA-A0 is a dummy 20-nt sequence, containing a Golden Gate cloning site (BsaI).
Depositing lab: Manish Kushwaha. Depositing organization: INRAE Jouy-en-Josas. Publication: Phage-mediated intercellular CRISPRi for biocomputation in bacterial consortia. Pujar A, Pathania A, Hopper C, Pandi A, Calderon CR, Fugger M, Nowak T, Kushwaha M. Nucleic Acids Res. 2024 Dec 27:gkae1256. doi: 10.1093/nar/gkae1256. PubMed 39727169.
Backbone
  Vector backbone: pSEVA261
  Vector type: Synthetic Biology
Growth in bacteria
  Bacterial resistance: Kanamycin, 50 μg/mL
  Growth temperature: 37°C
  Growth strain: Top10 ; TOP10
  Copy number: Low Copy
Gene/Insert
  Gene/Insert name: sgRNA-A0
  Species: Synthetic
Terms and licenses: Academic/Nonprofit Terms; Industry Terms: Not Available to Industry
Depositor comments: Please visit https://doi.org/10.1101/2024.09.02.610857 for bioRxiv preprint.
How to cite: pSEVA26_sgRNA-A0_M13ps was a gift from Manish Kushwaha (Addgene plasmid # 231413 ; http://n2t.net/addgene:231413 ; RRID:Addgene_231413)
